>Addgene plasmid #115939 | pTW096 | addgene full sequence | sequence record 227241 | Addgene NGS Result
TCGCGCGTTTCGGTGATGACGGTGAAAACCTCTGACACATGCAGCTCCCGGAGACGGTCACAGCTTGTCT
GTAAGCGGATGCCGGGAGCAGACAAGCCCGTCAGGGCGCGTCAGCGGGTGTTGGCGGGTGTCGGGGCTGG
CTTAACTATGCGGCATCAGAGCAGATTGTACTGAGAGTGCACCATATGCGGTGTGAAATACCGCACAGAT
GCGTAAGGAGAAAATACCGCATCAGGCGCCATTCGCCATTCAGGCTGCGCAACTGTTGGGAAGGGCGATC
GGTGCGGGCCTCTTCGCTATTACGCCAGCTGGCGAAAGGGGGATGTGCTGCAAGGCGATTAAGTTGGGTA
ACGCCAGGGTTTTCCCAGTCACGACGTTGTAAAACGACGGCCAGTGAATTCGAGCTCGGTACCCGGGGAT
CCTCTAGAGTCGACCTGCAGGCATGCAAGCTTGGCGTAATCATGGTCATAGCTGTTTCCTGTGTGAAATT
GTTATCCGCTCACAATTCCACACAACATACGAGCCGGAAGCATAAAGTGTAAAGCCTGGGGTGCCTAATG
AGTGAGCTAACTCACATTAATTGCGTTGCGCTCACTGCCCGCTTTCCAGTCGGGAAACCTGTCGTGCCAG
CTGCATTAATGAATCGGCCAACGCGCGGGGAGAGGCGGTTTGCGTATTGGGCGCTCTTCCGCTGGTCTCC
GACTTCCATCATAGTTATGGCCATGACTACTCTAGCTAGCAGTGTTAAATCATTCAGCTACCTGAGAGGG
GCCCCTATAACTCTCTACGGCTAACCTGAATGGACTACGACATAGTCTAGTCCGCCAAGGGGCGTGATCC
GAAAGGTGACCCGGATCTGGGGCGTGATCCGAAAGGTGACCCGGATCCACCGGTCGCCACCTGAGACCGC
TTCCTCGCTCACTGACTCGCTGCGCTCGGTCGTTCGGCTGCGGCGAGCGGTATCAGCTCACTCAAAGGCG
GTAATACGGTTATCCACAGAATCAGGGGATAACGCAGGAAAGAACATGTGAGCAAAAGGCCAGCAAAAGG
CCAGGAACCGTAAAAAGGCCGCGTTGCTGGCGTTTTTCCATAGGCTCCGCCCCCCTGACGAGCATCACAA
AAATCGACGCTCAAGTCAGAGGTGGCGAAACCCGACAGGACTATAAAGATACCAGGCGTTTCCCCCTGGA
AGCTCCCTCGTGCGCTCTCCTGTTCCGACCCTGCCGCTTACCGGATACCTGTCCGCCTTTCTCCCTTCGG
GAAGCGTGGCGCTTTCTCATAGCTCACGCTGTAGGTATCTCAGTTCGGTGTAGGTCGTTCGCTCCAAGCT
GGGCTGTGTGCACGAACCCCCCGTTCAGCCCGACCGCTGCGCCTTATCCGGTAACTATCGTCTTGAGTCC
AACCCGGTAAGACACGACTTATCGCCACTGGCAGCAGCCACTGGTAACAGGATTAGCAGAGCGAGGTATG
TAGGCGGTGCTACAGAGTTCTTGAAGTGGTGGCCTAACTACGGCTACACTAGAAGAACAGTATTTGGTAT
CTGCGCTCTGCTGAAGCCAGTTACCTTCGGAAAAAGAGTTGGTAGCTCTTGATCCGGCAAACAAACCACC
GCTGGTAGCGGTGGTTTTTTTGTTTGCAAGCAGCAGATTACGCGCAGAAAAAAAGGATCTCAAGAAGATC
CTTTGATCTTTTCTACGGGGTCTGACGCTCAGTGGAACGAAAACTCACGTTAAGGGATTTTGGTCATGAG
ATTATCAAAAAGGATCTTCACCTAGATCCTTTTAAATTAAAAATGAAGTTTTAAATCAATCTAAAGTATA
TATGAGTAAACTTGGTCTGACAGTTACCAATGCTTAATCAGTGAGGCACCTATCTCAGCGATCTGTCTAT
TTCGTTCATCCATAGTTGCCTGACTCCCCGTCGTGTAGATAACTACGATACGGGAGGGCTTACCATCTGG
CCCCAGTGCTGCAATGATACCGCGAGACCCACGCTCACCGGCTCCAGATTTATCAGCAATAAACCAGCCA
GCCGGAAGGGCCGAGCGCAGAAGTGGTCCTGCAACTTTATCCGCCTCCATCCAGTCTATTAATTGTTGCC
GGGAAGCTAGAGTAAGTAGTTCGCCAGTTAATAGTTTGCGCAACGTTGTTGCCATTGCTACAGGCATCGT
GGTGTCACGCTCGTCGTTTGGTATGGCTTCATTCAGCTCCGGTTCCCAACGATCAAGGCGAGTTACATGA
TCCCCCATGTTGTGCAAAAAAGCGGTTAGCTCCTTCGGTCCTCCGATCGTTGTCAGAAGTAAGTTGGCCG
CAGTGTTATCACTCATGGTTATGGCAGCACTGCATAATTCTCTTACTGTCATGCCATCCGTAAGATGCTT
TTCTGTGACTGGTGAGTACTCAACCAAGTCATTCTGAGAATAGTGTATGCGGCGACCGAGTTGCTCTTGC
CCGGCGTCAATACGGGATAATACCGCGCCACATAGCAGAACTTTAAAAGTGCTCATCATTGGAAAACGTT
CTTCGGGGCGAAAACTCTCAAGGATCTTACCGCTGTTGAGATCCAGTTCGATGTAACCCACTCGTGCACC
CAACTGATCTTCAGCATCTTTTACTTTCACCAGCGTTTCTGGGTGAGCAAAAACAGGAAGGCAAAATGCC
GCAAAAAAGGGAATAAGGGCGACACGGAAATGTTGAATACTCATACTCTTCCTTTTTCAATATTATTGAA
GCATTTATCAGGGTTATTGTCTCATGAGCGGATACATATTTGAATGTATTTAGAAAAATAAACAAATAGG
GGTTCCGCGCACATTTCCCCGAAAAGTGCCACCTGACGTCTAAGAAACCATTATTATCATGACATTAACC
TATAAAAATAGGCGTATCACGAGGCCCTTTCGTC
Features (pLannotate 1.2.2; 11 found; start..end, strand, type, name):
    137..236     +  misc_feature   bom (fragment): basis of mobility region from pBR322
    242..399     -  CDS            lacZα (fragment): LacZα fragment of β-galactosidase; lacZ fragment
    396..452     +  misc_feature   MCS: pUC18/19 multiple cloning site
    489..505     -  protein_bind   lac operator: The lac repressor binds to the lac operator to inhibit transcription in E. coli. This inhibition can be relieved by adding lactose or isopropyl-β-D-thiogalactopyranoside (IPTG). lac repressor encoded by lacI
    513..543     -  promoter       lac promoter: promoter for the E. coli lac operon
    558..579     -  protein_bind   CAP binding site: CAP binding activates transcription in the presence of cAMP. E. coli catabolite activator protein
    592..684     -  CDS            lacI (fragment): lac repressor; lacI; The lac repressor binds to the lac operator to inhibit transcription in E. coli. This inhibition can be relieved by adding lactose or isopropyl-β-D-thiogalactopyranoside (IPTG).
   1085..1673    -  rep_origin     ori: high-copy-number ColE1/pMB1/pBR322/pUC origin of replication
   1844..2704    -  CDS            AmpR: β-lactamase; bla; confers resistance to ampicillin, carbenicillin, and related antibiotics
   2705..2809    -  promoter       AmpR promoter: bla
   2904..35      +  CDS            rop (fragment) (across the origin): Rop protein, which maintains plasmids at low copy number; rop
