[The description below was written by a language model from this plasmid's Addgene catalogue record and pLannotate feature annotations shown in this document.]
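Description:
pTW096 is a small (about 2.9 kb) pUC19-based synthetic biology part plasmid that serves as a level 0 module in a MoClo-style hierarchical assembly scheme for building alphavirus replicons. It is propagated in E. coli as a high-copy plasmid through the ColE1/pUC origin and is selected with ampicillin via the β-lactamase gene and its native promoter. The remaining annotated features are ordinary pUC19 remnants: the lac promoter, operator and CAP binding site, a partial lacZα fragment, the pUC multiple cloning site, and short fragments of lacI, bom and rop, none of which are expected to be functionally relevant to the payload.

The insert is listed as "Lvl0 -98/30 SGP 2x K-turn" from Venezuelan equine encephalitis virus. The name indicates a subgenomic promoter (SGP), presumably spanning positions -98 to +30 relative to the subgenomic transcription start, combined with two kink-turn RNA motifs. In a replicon, the SGP directs the viral replicase to transcribe a subgenomic RNA encoding the downstream cargo. K-turn motifs are structured RNA elements commonly used as binding sites for the L7Ae protein to repress translation, so this part would place a replicon-encoded gene under RNA-binding-protein control, although the record does not spell out that mechanism. The automated feature table does not annotate the SGP or K-turn elements, so their exact location is not given. The record lists Gateway as the cloning method even though the stated purpose refers to MoClo assembly. The plasmid is a building block for RNA-delivered genetic circuits in mammalian cells, not an expression construct itself.
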