Addgene plasmid #115939: pTW096
Purpose: SGP insert for replicon MoClo
Depositing lab: Ron Weiss. Depositing organization: Massachusetts Institute of Technology. Publication: Small-molecule-based regulation of RNA-delivered circuits in mammalian cells. Wagner TE, Becraft JR, Bodner K, Teague B, Zhang X, Woo A, Porter E, Alburquerque B, Dobosh B, Andries O, Sanders NN, Beal J, Densmore D, Kitada T, Weiss R. Nat Chem Biol. 2018 Nov;14(11):1043-1050. doi: 10.1038/s41589-018-0146-9. Epub 2018 Oct 16. PubMed 30327560.
Backbone
  Vector backbone: pUC19
  Vector type: Synthetic Biology
Growth in bacteria
  Bacterial resistance: Ampicillin, 100 μg/mL
  Growth temperature: 37°C
  Growth strain: DH5alpha
  Copy number: High Copy
Gene/Insert
  Gene/Insert name: Lvl0 -98/30 SGP 2x K-turn
  Species: venezuelan equine encephalitis
  Cloning method: Gateway Cloning
Terms and licenses: Academic/Nonprofit Terms; Industry Terms: Not Available to Industry
How to cite: pTW096 was a gift from Ron Weiss (Addgene plasmid # 115939 ; http://n2t.net/addgene:115939 ; RRID:Addgene_115939)
